>Addgene plasmid #166107 | HCP5 | addgene full sequence | sequence record 330320 | Addgene NGS Result
AACGCCAGCAACGCGGCCTTTTTACGGTTCCTGGCCTTTTGCTGGCCTTTTGCTCACATGTTCTTTCCTG
CGTTATCCCCTGATTCTGTGGATAACCGTGCGGCCGCCCCTGAATTCGCATCTAGACTGAACTGGCCGAT
AATTGCAGACGAACGGTGAGTAAGGAAAGAGTGAGGAACTATCGCATACCTGCATTTAAAGATGCCGATT
TGGGCGCGAATCCTTTATTTTGGCTTCACCCTCATACTATTATCAGGGCCAGAAAAAGGAAGTGTTTCCC
TCCTTCTTGAATTGATGTTACCCTCATAAAGCACGTGGCCTCTTATCGAGAAAGAAATTACCGTCGCTCG
TGATTTGTTTGCAAAAAGAACAAAACTGAAAAAACCCAGACACGCTCGACTTCCTGTCATCCTATTGATT
GCAGCTTCCAATTTCGTCACACAACAAGGTCCTAGCGACGGCTCACAGGTTTTGTAACAAGCAATCGAAG
GTTCTGGAATGGCGGGAAAGGGTTTAGTACCACATGCTATGATGCCCACTGTGATCTCCAGAGCAAAGTT
CGTTCGATCGTACTGTTACTCTCTCTCTTTCAAACAGAATTGTCCGAATCGTGTGACAACAACAGCCTGT
TCTCACACACTCTTTTCTTCTAACCAAGGGGGTGGTTTAGTTTAGTAGAACCTCGTGAAACTTACATTTA
CATATATATAAACTTGCATAAATTGGTCAATGCAAGAAATACATATTTGGTCTTTTCTAATTCGTAGTTT
TTCAAGTTCTTAGATGCTTTCTTTTTCTCTTTTTTACAGATCATCAAGGAAGTAATTATCTACTTTTTAC
AACAAATATAAAACAAGATCTATGGACAAGAAGTATTCTATCGGACTGGATATCGGGACTAATAGCGTCG
GGTGGGCCGTGATCACTGACGAGTACAAGGTGCCCTCTAAGAAGTTCAAGGTGCTCGGGAACACCGACCG
GCATTCCATCAAGAAAAATCTGATCGGAGCTCTCCTCTTTGATTCAGGGGAAACCGCTGAAGCAACCCGC
CTCAAGCGGACTGCTAGACGGCGGTACACCAGGAGGAAGAACCGGATTTGTTACCTTCAAGAGATATTCT
CCAACGAAATGGCAAAGGTCGACGACAGCTTCTTCCATAGGCTGGAAGAATCATTCCTCGTGGAAGAGGA
TAAGAAGCATGAACGGCATCCCATCTTCGGTAATATCGTCGACGAGGTGGCCTATCACGAGAAATACCCA
ACCATCTACCATCTTCGCAAAAAGCTGGTGGACTCAACCGACAAGGCAGACCTCCGGCTTATCTACCTGG
CCCTGGCCCACATGATCAAGTTCAGAGGCCACTTCCTGATCGAGGGCGACCTCAATCCTGACAATAGCGA
TGTGGATAAACTGTTCATCCAGCTGGTGCAGACTTACAACCAGCTCTTTGAAGAGAACCCCATCAATGCA
AGCGGAGTCGATGCCAAGGCCATTCTGTCAGCCCGGCTGTCAAAGAGCCGCAGACTTGAGAATCTTATCG
CTCAGCTGCCGGGTGAAAAGAAAAATGGACTGTTCGGGAACCTGATTGCTCTTTCACTTGGGCTGACTCC
CAATTTCAAGTCTAATTTCGACCTGGCAGAGGATGCCAAGCTGCAACTGTCCAAGGACACCTATGATGAC
GATCTCGACAACCTCCTGGCCCAGATCGGTGACCAATACGCCGACCTTTTCCTTGCTGCTAAGAATCTTT
CTGACGCCATCCTGCTGTCTGACATTCTCCGCGTGAACACTGAAATCACCAAGGCCCCTCTTTCAGCTTC
AATGATTAAGCGGTATGATGAGCACCACCAGGACCTGACCCTGCTTAAGGCACTCGTCCGGCAGCAGCTT
CCGGAGAAGTACAAGGAAATCTTCTTTGACCAGTCAAAGAATGGATACGCCGGCTACATCGACGGAGGTG
CCTCCCAAGAGGAATTTTATAAGTTTATCAAACCTATCCTTGAGAAGATGGACGGCACCGAAGAGCTCCT
CGTGAAACTGAATCGGGAGGATCTGCTGCGGAAGCAGCGCACTTTCGACAATGGGAGCATTCCCCACCAG
ATCCATCTTGGGGAGCTTCACGCCATCCTTCGGCGCCAAGAGGACTTCTACCCCTTTCTTAAGGACAACA
GGGAGAAGATTGAGAAAATTCTCACTTTCCGCATCCCCTACTACGTGGGACCCCTCGCCAGAGGAAATAG
CCGGTTTGCTTGGATGACCAGAAAGTCAGAAGAAACTATCACTCCCTGGAACTTCGAAGAGGTGGTGGAC
AAGGGAGCCAGCGCTCAGTCATTCATCGAACGGATGACTAACTTCGATAAGAACCTCCCCAATGAGAAGG
TCCTGCCGAAACATTCCCTGCTCTACGAGTACTTTACCGTGTACAACGAGCTGACCAAGGTGAAATATGT
CACCGAAGGGATGAGGAAGCCCGCATTCCTGTCAGGCGAACAAAAGAAGGCAATTGTGGACCTTCTGTTC
AAGACCAATAGAAAGGTGACCGTGAAGCAGCTGAAGGAGGACTATTTCAAGAAAATTGAATGCTTCGACT
CTGTGGAGATTAGCGGGGTCGAAGATCGGTTCAACGCAAGCCTGGGTACTTACCATGATCTGCTTAAGAT
CATCAAGGACAAGGATTTTCTGGACAATGAGGAGAACGAGGACATCCTTGAGGACATTGTCCTGACTCTC
ACTCTGTTCGAGGACCGGGAAATGATCGAGGAGAGGCTTAAGACCTACGCCCATCTGTTCGACGATAAAG
TGATGAAGCAACTTAAACGGAGAAGATATACCGGATGGGGACGCCTTAGCCGCAAACTCATCAACGGAAT
CCGGGACAAACAGAGCGGAAAGACCATTCTTGATTTCCTTAAGAGCGACGGATTCGCTAATCGCAACTTC
ATGCAACTTATCCATGATGATTCCCTGACCTTTAAGGAGGACATCCAGAAGGCCCAAGTGTCTGGACAAG
GTGACTCACTGCACGAGCATATCGCAAATCTGGCTGGTTCACCCGCTATTAAGAAGGGTATTCTCCAGAC
CGTGAAAGTCGTGGACGAGCTGGTCAAGGTGATGGGTCGCCATAAACCAGAGAACATTGTCATCGAGATG
GCCAGGGAAAACCAGACTACCCAGAAGGGACAGAAGAACAGCAGGGAGCGGATGAAAAGAATTGAGGAAG
GGATTAAGGAGCTCGGGTCACAGATCCTTAAAGAGCACCCGGTGGAAAACACCCAGCTTCAGAATGAGAA
GCTCTATCTGTACTACCTTCAAAATGGACGCGATATGTATGTGGACCAAGAGCTTGATATCAACAGGCTC
TCAGACTACGACGTGGACCATATCGTCCCTCAGAGCTTCCTCAAAGACGACTCAATTGACAATAAGGTGC
TGACTCGCTCAGACAAGAACCGGGGAAAGTCAGATAACGTGCCCTCAGAGGAAGTCGTGAAAAAGATGAA
GAACTATTGGCGCCAGCTTCTGAACGCAAAGCTGATCACTCAGCGGAAGTTCGACAATCTCACTAAGGCT
GAGAGGGGCGGACTGAGCGAACTGGACAAAGCAGGATTCATTAAACGGCAACTTGTGGAGACTCGGCAGA
TTACTAAACATGTCGCCCAAATCCTTGACTCACGCATGAATACCAAGTACGACGAAAACGACAAACTTAT
CCGCGAGGTGAAGGTGATTACCCTGAAGTCCAAGCTGGTCAGCGATTTCAGAAAGGACTTTCAATTCTAC
AAAGTGCGGGAGATCAATAACTATCATCATGCTCATGACGCATATCTGAATGCCGTGGTGGGAACCGCCC
TGATCAAGAAGTACCCAAAGCTGGAAAGCGAGTTCGTGTACGGAGACTACAAGGTCTACGACGTGCGCAA
GATGATTGCCAAATCTGAGCAGGAGATCGGAAAGGCCACCGCAAAGTACTTCTTCTACAGCAACATCATG
AATTTCTTCAAGACCGAAATCACCCTTGCAAACGGTGAGATCCGGAAGAGGCCGCTCATCGAGACTAATG
GGGAGACTGGCGAAATCGTGTGGGACAAGGGCAGAGATTTCGCTACCGTGCGCAAAGTGCTTTCTATGCC
TCAAGTGAACATCGTGAAGAAAACCGAGGTGCAAACCGGAGGCTTTTCTAAGGAATCAATCCTCCCCAAG
CGCAACTCCGACAAGCTCATTGCAAGGAAGAAGGATTGGGACCCTAAGAAGTACGGCGGATTCGATTCAC
CAACTGTGGCTTATTCTGTCCTGGTCGTGGCTAAGGTGGAAAAAGGAAAGTCTAAGAAGCTCAAGAGCGT
GAAGGAACTGCTGGGTATCACCATTATGGAGCGCAGCTCCTTCGAGAAGAACCCAATTGACTTTCTCGAA
GCCAAAGGTTACAAGGAAGTCAAGAAGGACCTTATCATCAAGCTCCCAAAGTATAGCCTGTTCGAACTGG
AGAATGGGCGGAAGCGGATGCTCGCCTCCGCTGGCGAACTTCAGAAGGGTAATGAGCTGGCTCTCCCCTC
CAAGTACGTGAATTTCCTCTACCTTGCAAGCCATTACGAGAAGCTGAAGGGGAGCCCCGAGGACAACGAG
CAAAAGCAACTGTTTGTGGAGCAGCATAAGCATTATCTGGACGAGATCATTGAGCAGATTTCCGAGTTTT
CTAAACGCGTCATTCTCGCTGATGCCAACCTCGATAAAGTCCTTAGCGCATACAATAAGCACAGAGACAA
ACCAATTCGGGAGCAGGCTGAGAATATCATCCACCTGTTCACCCTCACCAATCTTGGTGCCCCTGCCGCA
TTCAAGTACTTCGACACCACCATCGACCGGAAACGCTATACCTCCACCAAAGAAGTGCTGGACGCCACCC
TCATCCACCAGAGCATCACCGGACTTTACGAAACTCGGATTGACCTCTCACAGCTCGGAGGGGATGAGGG
AGCTGATCCAAAAAAGAAGAGAAAGGTAGATCCAAAAAAGAAGAGAAAGGTATAAGGATCCTAACTCGAG
ATTGAATTGAATTGAAATCGATAGATCAATTTTTTTCTTTTCTCTTTCCCCATCCTTTACGCTAAAATAA
TAGTTTATTTTATTTTTTGAATATTTTTTATTTATATACGTATATATAGACTATTATTTATCTTTTAATG
ATTATTAAGATTTTTATTAAAAAAAAATTCGCTCCTCTTTTAATGCCTTTATGCAGTTTTTTTTTCCCAT
TCGATATTTCTATGTGCTGCCAAACCAGATGTCAACACAGCTACAACGATGTGCTTCAGTATTACATTTT
TTGCCTTCAACGCCTTGATTGTTCTATTTTTGCTAATAATAAATCTATTTCATCGGACTAAAAGTCCATT
AGTTGTAAGCGGATTTAGCTCAGTTGGGAGAGCGCCAGACTGAAGAAAAACTTCGGTCAAGTCATCTGGA
GGTCCTGTGTTCGATCCACAGAATTCGCAGATGGCCGGCATGGTCCCAGCCTCCTCGCTGGCGCCGGCTG
GGCAACACCTTCGGGTGGCGAATGGGACTTTACAAATGGTTAAGAACGCAAGTTTTAGAGCTAGAAATAG
CAAGTTAAAATAAGGCTAGTCCGTTATCAACTTGAAAAAGTGGCACCGAGTCGGTGCTTTTTTTATTTTT
TGTCACTATTGTTATGTAAAATGCCACCTCTGACAGTATGGAACGCAAACTTCTGTCTAGTGGATAGCTG
GATGCACACACTGGCTTAAGATGACAACGACTAGAGATCTATGTGAGGATCCTAACTCGAGATCGAGCTG
AGCAGTTACAGAGATGTTACGAACCACTAGTGCACTGCAGTACAGTTTAGCTTGCCTCGTCCCCGCCGGG
TCACCCGGCCAGCGACATGGAGGCCCAGAATACCCTCCTTGACAGTCTTGACGTGCGCAGCTCAGGGGCA
TGATGTGACTGTCGCCCGTACATTTAGCCCATACATCCCCATGTATAATCATTTGCATCCATACATTTTG
ATGGCCGCACGGCGCGAAGCAAAAATTACGGCTCCTCGCTCCAGACCTGCGAGCAGGGAAACGCTCCCCT
CACAGACGCGTTGAATTGTCCCCACGCCGCGCCCCTGTAGAGAAATATAAAAGGTTAGGATTTGCCACTG
AGGTTCTTCTTTCATATACTTCCTTTTAAAATCTTGCTAGGATACAGTTCTCACATCACATCCGAACATA
AACAAAAATGGGTAAAAAGCCTGAACTCACCGCGACGTCTGTCGAGAAGTTTCTGATCGAAAAGTTCGAC
AGCGTGTCCGACCTGATGCAGCTCTCGGAGGGCGAAGAATCTCGTGCTTTCAGCTTCGATGTAGGAGGGC
GTGGATATGTCCTGCGGGTAAATAGCTGCGCCGATGGTTTCTACAAAGATCGTTATGTTTATCGGCACTT
TGCATCGGCCGCGCTCCCGATTCCGGAAGTGCTTGACATTGGGGAATTTAGCGAGAGCCTGACCTATTGC
ATCTCCCGCCGTGCACAGGGTGTCACGTTGCAAGACCTGCCTGAAACCGAACTGCCCGCTGTTCTGCAAC
CGGTCGCGGAGGCCATGGATGCGATCGCTGCGGCCGATCTTAGCCAGACGAGCGGGTTCGGCCCATTCGG
ACCGCAAGGAATCGGTCAATACACTACATGGCGTGATTTCATATGCGCGATTGCTGATCCCCATGTGTAT
CACTGGCAAACTGTGATGGACGACACCGTCAGTGCGTCCGTCGCGCAGGCTCTCGATGAGCTGATGCTTT
GGGCCGAGGACTGCCCCGAAGTCCGGCACCTCGTGCACGCGGATTTCGGCTCCAACAATGTCCTGACGGA
CAATGGCCGCATAACAGCGGTCATTGACTGGAGCGAGGCGATGTTCGGGGATTCCCAATACGAGGTCGCC
AACATCTTCTTCTGGAGGCCGTGGTTGGCTTGTATGGAGCAGCAGACGCGCTACTTCGAGCGGAGGCATC
CGGAGCTTGCAGGATCGCCGCGGCTCCGGGCGTATATGCTCCGCATTGGTCTTGACCAACTCTATCAGAG
CTTGGTTGACGGCAATTTCGATGATGCAGCTTGGGCGCAGGGTCGATGCGACGCAATCGTCCGATCCGGA
GCCGGGACTGTCGGGCGTACACAAATCGCCCGCAGAAGCGCGGCCGTCTGGACCGATGGCTGTGTAGAAG
TACTCGCCGATAGTGGAAACCGACGCCCCAGCACTCGTCCGAGGGCAAAGGAATAAAGTAACTGACAATA
AAAAGATTCTTGTTTTCAAGAACTTGTCATTTGTATAGTTTTTTTATATTGTAGTTGTTCTATTTTAATC
AAATGTTAGCGTGATTTATATTTTTTTTCGCCTCGACATCATCTGCCCAGATGCGAAGTTAAGTGCGCAG
AAAGTAATATCATGCGTCAATCGTATGTGAATGCTGGTCGCTATACTGGAGTATCACGTGCTATAAAAAT
AATTATAATTTAAATTTTTTAATATAAATATATAAATTAAAAATAGAAAGTAAAAAAAGAAATTAAAGAA
AAAATAGTTTTTGTTTTCCGAAGATGTAAAAGACTCTAGGGGGATCGCCAACAAATACTACCTTTTATCT
TGCTCTTCCTGCTCTCAGGTATTAATGCCGAATTGTTTCATCTTGTCTGTGTAGAAAACCACACACGAAA
ATCCTGTGATTTTACATTTTACTTATCGTTAATCGAATGTATATCTATTTAATCTGCTTTTCTTGTCTAA
TAAATATATATGTAAAGTACGCTTTTTGTTGAAATTTTTTAAACCTTTGTTTATTTTTTTTTCTTCATTC
CGTAACTCTTCTACCTTCTTTATTTACTTTCTAAAATCCAAATACAAAACATAAAAATAAATAAACACAG
AGTAAATTCCCAAATTATTCCATCATTAAAAGATACGAGGCGCGTGTAAGTTACAGGCAAGCGATCCGTC
CCGAGCGGCCGCGTGTTACAACCAATTAACCAATTCTGATTAGAAAAACTCATCGAGCATCAAATGAAAC
TGCAATTTATTCATATCAGGATTATCAATACCATATTTTTGAAAAAGCCGTTTCTGTAATGAAGGAGAAA
ACTCACCGAGGCAGTTCCATAGGATGGCAAGATCCTGGTATCGGTCTGCGATTCCGACTCGTCCAACATC
AATACAACCTATTAATTTCCCCTCGTCAAAAATAAGGTTATCAAGTGAGAAATCACCATGAGTGACGACT
GAATCCGGTGAGAATGGCAAAAGCTTATGCATTTCTTTCCAGACTTGTTCAACAGGCCAGCCATTACGCT
CGTCATCAAAATCACTCGCATCAACCAAACCGTTATTCATTCGTGATTGCGCCTGAGCGAGGCGAAATAC
GCGATCGCTGTTAAAAGGACAATTACAAACAGGAATCGAATGCAACCGGCGCAGGAACACTGCCAGCGCA
TCAACAATATTTTCACCTGAATCAGGATATTCTTCTAATACCTGGAATGCTGTTTTCCCGGGGATCGCAG
TGGTGAGTAACCATGCATCATCAGGAGTACGGATAAAATGCTTGATGGTCGGAAGAGGCATAAATTCCGT
CAGCCAGTTTAGTCTGACCATCTCATCTGTAACATCATTGGCAACGCTACCTTTGCCATGTTTCAGAAAC
AACTCTGGCGCATCGGGCTTCCCATACAATCGATAGATTGTCGCACCTGATTGCCCGACATTATCGCGAG
CCCATTTATACCCATATAAATCAGCATCCATGTTGGAATTTAATCGCGGCCTGGAGCAAGACGTTTCCCG
TTGAATATGGCTCATAACACCCCTTGTATTACTGTTTATGTAAGCAGACAGTTTTATTGTTCATGATGAT
ATATTTTTATCTTGTGCAATGTAACATCAGAGATTTTGAGACACAACGTGGCTTTGTTGAATAAATCGAA
CTTTTGCTGAGTTGAAGGATCAGTCATGACCAAAATCCCTTAACGTGAGTTTTCGTTCCACTGAGCGTCA
GACCCCGTAGAAAAGATCAAAGGATCTTCTTGAGATCCTTTTTTTCTGCGCGTAATCTGCTGCTTGCAAA
CAAAAAAACCACCGCTACCAGCGGTGGTTTGTTTGCCGGATCAAGAGCTACCAACTCTTTTTCCGAAGGT
AACTGGCTTCAGCAGAGCGCAGATACCAAATACTGTTCTTCTAGTGTAGCCGTAGTTAGGCCACCACTTC
AAGAACTCTGTAGCACCGCCTACATACCTCGCTCTGCTAATCCTGTTACCAGTGGCTGCTGCCAGTGGCG
ATAAGTCGTGTCTTACCGGGTTGGACTCAAGACGATAGTTACCGGATAAGGCGCAGCGGTCGGGCTGAAC
GGGGGGTTCGTGCACACAGCCCAGCTTGGAGCGAACGACCTACACCGAACTGAGATACCTACAGCGTGAG
CTATGAGAAAGCGCCACGCTTCCCGAAGGGAGAAAGGCGGACAGGTATCCGGTAAGCGGCAGGGTCGGAA
CAGGAGAGCGCACGAGGGAGCTTCCAGGGGGAAACGCCTGGTATCTTTATAGTCCTGTCGGGTTTCGCCA
CCTCTGACTTGAGCGTCGATTTTTGTGATGCTCGTCAGGGGGGCGGAGCCTATGGAAA
Features (pLannotate 1.2.2; 12 found; start..end, strand, type, name):
     48..99      +  rep_origin     RSF ori (fragment): Plasmids containing the RSF 1030 origin of replication can be propagated in E. coli cells that contain additional plasmids with compatible origins.
    862..4965    +  CDS            cas9: CAS9_STRP1 - Also known as csn1 From Streptococcus pyogenes serotype M1.
   4978..4998    +  CDS            SV40 NLS: nuclear localization signal of SV40 (simian virus 40) large T antigen
   5002..5022    +  CDS            SV40 NLS: nuclear localization signal of SV40 (simian virus 40) large T antigen
   5041..5265    +  terminator     PGK1 terminator (fragment): S. cerevisae PGK1; transcription terminator for 3-phosphoglycerate kinase gene
   5398..5488    +  ncRNA          tRNA: Accession: RF00005 - tRNA
   5582..5657    +  misc_RNA       gRNA scaffold: guide RNA scaffold for the Streptococcus pyogenes CRISPR/Cas9 system
   5894..7468    +  gene           hphMX6: yeast selectable marker conferring hygromycin resistance
   7271..7468    +  terminator     TEF terminator: Ashbya gossypii TEF terminator
   7473..7976    +  misc_feature   CEN/ARS: S. cerevisiae CEN6 centromere fused to an autonomously replicating sequence
   8020..8835    -  CDS            KanR: aminoglycoside phosphotransferase; aph(3')-Ia; confers resistance to kanamycin in bacteria or G418 (Geneticin®) in eukaryotes
   9060..9648    +  rep_origin     ori: high-copy-number ColE1/pMB1/pBR322/pUC origin of replication
