[The description below was written by a language model from this plasmid's Addgene catalogue record and pLannotate feature annotations shown in this document.]
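Description:
HCP5 is a yeast CRISPR/Cas9 plasmid of about 9.6 kb, recorded as built on the pYTK103 backbone, that delivers both the nuclease and a single guide RNA for editing Saccharomyces cerevisiae. It is an E. coli–yeast shuttle vector. In bacteria it replicates at high copy from a ColE1/pUC-type origin and is selected with kanamycin through the aph(3')-Ia KanR gene. A short RSF origin fragment is also annotated, but it is probably only a partial match rather than a functional second origin. In yeast, a CEN6/ARS element keeps the plasmid as a stable, low-copy episome, and the hphMX6 cassette, which ends in the Ashbya gossypii TEF terminator, confers hygromycin resistance.

The payload has two expression units. The first is the Streptococcus pyogenes Cas9 coding sequence, followed at its C-terminus by two tandem SV40 nuclear localization signals and terminated by a PGK1 terminator fragment. The promoter driving Cas9 is not annotated in the feature table and is not stated in the record. Downstream lies a tRNA element followed by the S. pyogenes gRNA scaffold. This arrangement is typical of yeast designs in which a tRNA supplies RNA polymerase III promoter activity and is processed away to release the mature guide. The 20-nt spacer between them, named Cyr1CT-sgRNA, targets the C-terminal end of CYR1 (also known as CDC35), the budding yeast adenylate cyclase gene.

The stated purpose is to cut near the 3' end of the CYR1 coding region. Such a cut would suit C-terminal tagging or modification when combined with a repair template, although the record does not describe a donor or the intended edit. The cloning method is listed as Gateway.
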