Addgene plasmid #166107: HCP5
Purpose: This plasmid encodes a Cas9 protein as well as a sgRNAs that targets the C-terminus of Cyr1.
Depositing lab: Matthias Heinemann. Depositing organization: University of Groningen.
Backbone
  Vector backbone: pYTK103
  Vector type: Yeast Expression, CRISPR
  Selectable markers: Hygromycin
Growth in bacteria
  Bacterial resistance: Kanamycin, 50 μg/mL
  Growth temperature: 37°C
  Growth strain: DH5alpha
  Copy number: High Copy
Gene/Insert
  Gene/Insert name: Cyr1CT-sgRNA
  gRNA/shRNA sequence: ACAAATGGTTAAGAACGCAA
  Species: S. cerevisiae (budding yeast)
  Entrez Gene: CYR1 (a.k.a. YJL005W, CDC35, FIL1, HSR1, SRA4, TSM0185)
  Cloning method: Gateway Cloning
Terms and licenses: Academic/Nonprofit Terms; Industry Terms: Not Available to Industry
How to cite: HCP5 was a gift from Matthias Heinemann (Addgene plasmid # 166107 ; http://n2t.net/addgene:166107 ; RRID:Addgene_166107)
