>Addgene plasmid #166107 | HCP5 | depositor partial sequence | sequence record 322560 | Streptococcus pyogenes Cas9 endonuclease
GACAAGAAGTATTCTATCGGACTGGATATCGGGACTAATAGCGTCGGGTGGGCCGTGATCACTGACGAGT
ACAAGGTGCCCTCTAAGAAGTTCAAGGTGCTCGGGAACACCGACCGGCATTCCATCAAGAAAAATCTGAT
CGGAGCTCTCCTCTTTGATTCAGGGGAAACCGCTGAAGCAACCCGCCTCAAGCGGACTGCTAGACGGCGG
TACACCAGGAGGAAGAACCGGATTTGTTACCTTCAAGAGATATTCTCCAACGAAATGGCAAAGGTCGACG
ACAGCTTCTTCCATAGGCTGGAAGAATCATTCCTCGTGGAAGAGGATAAGAAGCATGAACGGCATCCCAT
CTTCGGTAATATCGTCGACGAGGTGGCCTATCACGAGAAATACCCAACCATCTACCATCTTCGCAAAAAG
CTGGTGGACTCAACCGACAAGGCAGACCTCCGGCTTATCTACCTGGCCCTGGCCCACATGATCAAGTTCA
GAGGCCACTTCCTGATCGAGGGCGACCTCAATCCTGACAATAGCGATGTGGATAAACTGTTCATCCAGCT
GGTGCAGACTTACAACCAGCTCTTTGAAGAGAACCCCATCAATGCAAGCGGAGTCGATGCCAAGGCCATT
CTGTCAGCCCGGCTGTCAAAGAGCCGCAGACTTGAGAATCTTATCGCTCAGCTGCCGGGTGAAAAGAAAA
ATGGACTGTTCGGGAACCTGATTGCTCTTTCACTTGGGCTGACTCCCAATTTCAAGTCTAATTTCGACCT
GGCAGAGGATGCCAAGCTGCAACTGTCCAAGGACACCTATGATGACGATCTCGACAACCTCCTGGCCCAG
ATCGGTGACCAATACGCCGACCTTTTCCTTGCTGCTAAGAATCTTTCTGACGCCATCCTGCTGTCTGACA
TTCTCCGCGTGAACACTGAAATCACCAAGGCCCCTCTTTCAGCTTCAATGATTAAGCGGTATGATGAGCA
CCACCAGGACCTGACCCTGCTTAAGGCACTCGTCCGGCAGCAGCTTCCGGAGAAGTACAAGGAAATCTTC
TTTGACCAGTCAAAGAATGGATACGCCGGCTACATCGACGGAGGTGCCTCCCAAGAGGAATTTTATAAGT
TTATCAAACCTATCCTTGAGAAGATGGACGGCACCGAAGAGCTCCTCGTGAAACTGAATCGGGAGGATCT
GCTGCGGAAGCAGCGCACTTTCGACAATGGGAGCATTCCCCACCAGATCCATCTTGGGGAGCTTCACGCC
ATCCTTCGGCGCCAAGAGGACTTCTACCCCTTTCTTAAGGACAACAGGGAGAAGATTGAGAAAATTCTCA
CTTTCCGCATCCCCTACTACGTGGGACCCCTCGCCAGAGGAAATAGCCGGTTTGCTTGGATGACCAGAAA
GTCAGAAGAAACTATCACTCCCTGGAACTTCGAAGAGGTGGTGGACAAGGGAGCCAGCGCTCAGTCATTC
ATCGAACGGATGACTAACTTCGATAAGAACCTCCCCAATGAGAAGGTCCTGCCGAAACATTCCCTGCTCT
ACGAGTACTTTACCGTGTACAACGAGCTGACCAAGGTGAAATATGTCACCGAAGGGATGAGGAAGCCCGC
ATTCCTGTCAGGCGAACAAAAGAAGGCAATTGTGGACCTTCTGTTCAAGACCAATAGAAAGGTGACCGTG
AAGCAGCTGAAGGAGGACTATTTCAAGAAAATTGAATGCTTCGACTCTGTGGAGATTAGCGGGGTCGAAG
ATCGGTTCAACGCAAGCCTGGGTACTTACCATGATCTGCTTAAGATCATCAAGGACAAGGATTTTCTGGA
CAATGAGGAGAACGAGGACATCCTTGAGGACATTGTCCTGACTCTCACTCTGTTCGAGGACCGGGAAATG
ATCGAGGAGAGGCTTAAGACCTACGCCCATCTGTTCGACGATAAAGTGATGAAGCAACTTAAACGGAGAA
GATATACCGGATGGGGACGCCTTAGCCGCAAACTCATCAACGGAATCCGGGACAAACAGAGCGGAAAGAC
CATTCTTGATTTCCTTAAGAGCGACGGATTCGCTAATCGCAACTTCATGCAACTTATCCATGATGATTCC
CTGACCTTTAAGGAGGACATCCAGAAGGCCCAAGTGTCTGGACAAGGTGACTCACTGCACGAGCATATCG
CAAATCTGGCTGGTTCACCCGCTATTAAGAAGGGTATTCTCCAGACCGTGAAAGTCGTGGACGAGCTGGT
CAAGGTGATGGGTCGCCATAAACCAGAGAACATTGTCATCGAGATGGCCAGGGAAAACCAGACTACCCAG
AAGGGACAGAAGAACAGCAGGGAGCGGATGAAAAGAATTGAGGAAGGGATTAAGGAGCTCGGGTCACAGA
TCCTTAAAGAGCACCCGGTGGAAAACACCCAGCTTCAGAATGAGAAGCTCTATCTGTACTACCTTCAAAA
TGGACGCGATATGTATGTGGACCAAGAGCTTGATATCAACAGGCTCTCAGACTACGACGTGGACCATATC
GTCCCTCAGAGCTTCCTCAAAGACGACTCAATTGACAATAAGGTGCTGACTCGCTCAGACAAGAACCGGG
GAAAGTCAGATAACGTGCCCTCAGAGGAAGTCGTGAAAAAGATGAAGAACTATTGGCGCCAGCTTCTGAA
CGCAAAGCTGATCACTCAGCGGAAGTTCGACAATCTCACTAAGGCTGAGAGGGGCGGACTGAGCGAACTG
GACAAAGCAGGATTCATTAAACGGCAACTTGTGGAGACTCGGCAGATTACTAAACATGTCGCCCAAATCC
TTGACTCACGCATGAATACCAAGTACGACGAAAACGACAAACTTATCCGCGAGGTGAAGGTGATTACCCT
GAAGTCCAAGCTGGTCAGCGATTTCAGAAAGGACTTTCAATTCTACAAAGTGCGGGAGATCAATAACTAT
CATCATGCTCATGACGCATATCTGAATGCCGTGGTGGGAACCGCCCTGATCAAGAAGTACCCAAAGCTGG
AAAGCGAGTTCGTGTACGGAGACTACAAGGTCTACGACGTGCGCAAGATGATTGCCAAATCTGAGCAGGA
GATCGGAAAGGCCACCGCAAAGTACTTCTTCTACAGCAACATCATGAATTTCTTCAAGACCGAAATCACC
CTTGCAAACGGTGAGATCCGGAAGAGGCCGCTCATCGAGACTAATGGGGAGACTGGCGAAATCGTGTGGG
ACAAGGGCAGAGATTTCGCTACCGTGCGCAAAGTGCTTTCTATGCCTCAAGTGAACATCGTGAAGAAAAC
CGAGGTGCAAACCGGAGGCTTTTCTAAGGAATCAATCCTCCCCAAGCGCAACTCCGACAAGCTCATTGCA
AGGAAGAAGGATTGGGACCCTAAGAAGTACGGCGGATTCGATTCACCAACTGTGGCTTATTCTGTCCTGG
TCGTGGCTAAGGTGGAAAAAGGAAAGTCTAAGAAGCTCAAGAGCGTGAAGGAACTGCTGGGTATCACCAT
TATGGAGCGCAGCTCCTTCGAGAAGAACCCAATTGACTTTCTCGAAGCCAAAGGTTACAAGGAAGTCAAG
AAGGACCTTATCATCAAGCTCCCAAAGTATAGCCTGTTCGAACTGGAGAATGGGCGGAAGCGGATGCTCG
CCTCCGCTGGCGAACTTCAGAAGGGTAATGAGCTGGCTCTCCCCTCCAAGTACGTGAATTTCCTCTACCT
TGCAAGCCATTACGAGAAGCTGAAGGGGAGCCCCGAGGACAACGAGCAAAAGCAACTGTTTGTGGAGCAG
CATAAGCATTATCTGGACGAGATCATTGAGCAGATTTCCGAGTTTTCTAAACGCGTCATTCTCGCTGATG
CCAACCTCGATAAAGTCCTTAGCGCATACAATAAGCACAGAGACAAACCAATTCGGGAGCAGGCTGAGAA
TATCATCCACCTGTTCACCCTCACCAATCTTGGTGCCCCTGCCGCATTCAAGTACTTCGACACCACCATC
GACCGGAAACGCTATACCTCCACCAAAGAAGTGCTGGACGCCACCCTCATCCACCAGAGCATCACCGGAC
TTTACGAAACTCGGATTGACCTCTCACAGCTCGGAGGGGAT
